Addgene plasmid #163642: pAWK61
Purpose: rps-27>DHB::GFP-P2A-H2B::2xmKate2 expression plasmid for CRISPR/Cas9 integration at ttTi4348 site on chromosome I
Depositing lab: David Matus. Depositing organization: Stony Brook University. Publication: Visualizing the metazoan proliferation-quiescence decision in vivo. Adikes RC, Kohrman AQ, Martinez MAQ, Palmisano NJ, Smith JJ, Medwig-Kinney TN, Min M, Sallee MD, Ahmed OB, Kim N, Liu S, Morabito RD, Weeks N, Zhao Q, Zhang W, Feldman JL, Barkoulas M, Pani AM, Spencer SL, Martin BL, Matus DQ. Elife. 2020 Dec 22;9. pii: 63265. doi: 10.7554/eLife.63265. PubMed 33350383.
Backbone
  Vector backbone: pAP088
  Backbone manufacturer: Bob Goldstein/Ari Pani
  Backbone size w/o insert (bp): 11401
  Total vector size (bp): 15756
  Vector type: Worm Expression, CRISPR
Growth in bacteria
  Bacterial resistance: Ampicillin, 100 μg/mL
  Growth temperature: 37°C
  Growth strain: NEB Stable
  Copy number: High Copy
Gene/Insert
  Gene/Insert name: DHB::GFP-P2A-H2B::2xmKate2::3xHA (alt names: DNA Helicase B (CDK sensor); his-58 (H2B))
  Species: H. sapiens (human), C. elegans (nematode)
  Insert size (bp): 3498
  Entrez Gene: his-58 (a.k.a. CELE_F54E12.4)
  Promoter: rps-27
  Tag / fusion protein: GFP (C terminal on insert); 2xmKate2 (C terminal on insert)
  Cloning method: Gibson Cloning
  Sequencing primers: 5′ tgtaaaacgacggccagt; 3′ CAGGAAACAGCTATGACCATG
Terms and licenses: Academic/Nonprofit Terms; Industry Terms: Not Available to Industry
Depositor comments: GFP fusion of C. elegans codon-optimized DNA Helicase B (DHB) under the rps-27 promoter for ubiquitous expression, co-expressed with H2B::2xmKate2. Plasmid is for CRISPR/Cas9-mediated single copy insertion at the ttTi4348 site on Chromosome I and can be paired with sgRNA plasmid pAP082 Please note: Plasmid contains a 117bp deletion in left homology arm relative to the depositor's provided sequence. This deletion is not known to affect plasmid function, but may slightly lower knock-in efficiency.
How to cite: pAWK61 was a gift from David Matus (Addgene plasmid # 163642 ; http://n2t.net/addgene:163642 ; RRID:Addgene_163642)
