[The description below was written by a language model from this plasmid's Addgene catalogue record and pLannotate feature annotations shown in this document.]
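Description:
pAWK61 is a C. elegans repair-template plasmid built on the pAP088 backbone for CRISPR/Cas9-mediated single-copy insertion of a transgene at the ttTi4348 safe-harbour site on chromosome I; the record notes it can be paired with the sgRNA plasmid pAP082. It is propagated in E. coli as a high-copy plasmid with a ColE1/pUC-type origin and ampicillin resistance. The sequenced record is slightly shorter than the stated total size, consistent with a noted 117 bp deletion in the left homology arm, which is not known to impair function but may modestly reduce knock-in efficiency. The homology arms themselves are not annotated in the feature table.

The payload is a bicistronic cell-cycle reporter driven by the ubiquitous rps-27 promoter and ended by a tbb-2 terminator. The first cistron fuses a worm codon-optimised fragment of human DNA Helicase B (DHB), which acts as a CDK activity sensor, to an intron-containing GFP. A P2A peptide then separates it from C. elegans histone H2B (his-58) fused to two copies of mKate2 and a 3xHA tag, giving a nuclear/chromatin marker. The automated annotation labels the two mKate2 copies as the related red proteins mNeptune and TagRFP675, and the histone as his-11.

Upstream lies a selection cassette flanked by loxN sites. It carries sqt-1 sequence (a visible roller-type marker), a hygromycin resistance gene, and Cre recombinase next to hsp-16.1 sequence, suggesting heat-shock induction. This arrangement lets integrants be selected and the cassette then excised by Cre. The construct is used to visualise proliferation versus quiescence decisions in living animals.
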