Features (pLannotate 1.2.2; 24 found; start..end, strand, type, name):
   1507..1540    +  protein_bind   loxN: Cre-mediated recombination occurs in the 8-bp core sequence (GTATACCT). loxN sites are compatible with each other, but incompatible with loxP or lox2272 sites. Cre recombinase
   1911..2057    +  CDS            sqt-1 (fragment): SQT1_CAEEL - Also known as rol-5. Protein inferred from homology: Swiss-Prot protein existence level 3. Nematode cuticles are composed largely of collagen-like proteins. The cuticle functions both as an exoskeleton and as a barrier to protect the worm from its environment. This is a collagen critical for organismal morphogenesis. Mutations in sqt-1 can lengthen, shorten, or helically twist the entire animal. From Caenorhabditis elegans.
   2090..2929    +  CDS            sqt-1 (fragment): SQT1_CAEEL - Also known as rol-5. Protein inferred from homology: Swiss-Prot protein existence level 3. Nematode cuticles are composed largely of collagen-like proteins. The cuticle functions both as an exoskeleton and as a barrier to protect the worm from its environment. This is a collagen critical for organismal morphogenesis. Mutations in sqt-1 can lengthen, shorten, or helically twist the entire animal. From Caenorhabditis elegans.
   2973..3296    -  terminator     tbb-2 terminator: tbb-2; transcription terminator for the C. elegans tubulin beta-2 gene
   3305..4435    -  CDS            cre: RECR_BPP1 - Experimental evidence at protein level: Swiss-Prot protein existence level 1. Catalyzes site-specific recombination between two 34-base- pair LOXP sites. Its role is to maintain the phage genome as a monomeric unit-copy plasmid in the lysogenic state. From Escherichia phage P1 (Bacteriophage P1).
   4784..4834    +  CDS            hsp-16.1 (fragment): HSP11_CAEEL - Also known as hsp16-1b. Experimental evidence at transcript level: Swiss-Prot protein existence level 2. From Caenorhabditis elegans.
   5215..5235    +  protein_bind   attB1: mutant version of attB; core recombination site for the Gateway® BP reaction BP Clonase™
   5241..6266    +  CDS            HygR: aminoglycoside phosphotransferase from E. coli; aph(4)-Ia; confers resistance to hygromycin
   6270..6290    -  protein_bind   attB2: mutant version of attB; core recombination site for the Gateway® BP reaction BP Clonase™
   6644..6677    +  protein_bind   loxN: Cre-mediated recombination occurs in the 8-bp core sequence (GTATACCT). loxN sites are compatible with each other, but incompatible with loxP or lox2272 sites. Cre recombinase
   7046..7064    -  CDS            lacZα (fragment): LacZα fragment of β-galactosidase; lacZ fragment
   7913..8245    +  CDS            HELB (fragment): HELB_HUMAN - Experimental evidence at protein level: Swiss-Prot protein existence level 1. 5'-3' DNA helicase involved in DNA damage response by acting as an inhibitor of DNA end resection (PubMed:25617833, PubMed:26774285). Recruitment to single-stranded DNA (ssDNA) following DNA damage leads to inhibit the nucleases catalyzing resection, such as EXO1, BLM and DNA2, possibly via the 5'-3' ssDNA translocase activity of HELB (PubMed:26774285). As cells approach S phase, DNA end resection is promoted by the nuclear export of HELB following phosphorylation (PubMed:26774285). Acts independently of
   8294..9136    +  CDS            mEGFP (fragment): monomeric enhanced GFP, optimized with synthetic introns for expression in C. elegans
   9212..9580    +  CDS            his-11: H2B1_CAEEL - Experimental evidence at protein level: Swiss-Prot protein existence level 1. Core component of nucleosome. Nucleosomes wrap and compact DNA into chromatin, limiting DNA accessibility to the cellular machineries which require DNA as a template. Histones thereby play a central role in transcription regulation, DNA repair, DNA replication and chromosomal stability. DNA accessibility is regulated via a complex set of post-translational modifications of histones, also called histone code, and nucleosome remodeling. From Caenorhabditis elegans.
   9587..10435   +  CDS            mNeptune: mNeptune is a basic (constitutively fluorescent) far red fluorescent protein published in 2009, derived from Entacmaea quadricolor. It is reported to be a rapidly-maturing monomer with moderate acid sensitivity.
  10472..11314   +  CDS            TagRFP675: TagRFP675 is a basic (constitutively fluorescent) red fluorescent protein published in 2013, derived from Entacmaea quadricolor. It is reported to be a rapidly-maturing monomer with moderate acid sensitivity.
  11428..11751   +  terminator     tbb-2 terminator: tbb-2; transcription terminator for the C. elegans tubulin beta-2 gene
  13430..14018   -  rep_origin     ori: high-copy-number ColE1/pMB1/pBR322/pUC origin of replication
  14189..15049   -  CDS            AmpR: β-lactamase; bla; confers resistance to ampicillin, carbenicillin, and related antibiotics
  15050..15154   -  promoter       AmpR promoter: bla
  15249..15284   +  CDS            rop (fragment): Rop protein, which maintains plasmids at low copy number; rop
  15386..15485   +  misc_feature   bom (fragment): basis of mobility region from pBR322
  15491..15608   -  CDS            lacZα (fragment): LacZα fragment of β-galactosidase; lacZ fragment
  15623..15643   +  protein_bind   attB4: mutant version of attB; core recombination site for the Gateway® BP reaction BP Clonase™
>Addgene plasmid #163642 | pAWK61 | addgene full sequence | sequence record 362086 | Addgene NGS Result
CAAGTGGGGATCAGGAAGAAGTTGATAAAGTGATTCAAAAACTCGAGGAGCTCAACACAGCGATGAACCC
AATTTTGAGAGCAACACTGACGAAGAACTATGACGCGAGGGTAGGCACTACCTTGAAGCTATCCACCTGC
CTGCCTGCCGCCTATTTCCATGTGCCTACTGCGCATGGAAATAGGCGGTAGTCAGGCAGGTAGATAGCCT
CATAAAATTCAATACTTCCTTTTCAGAAAGAATGCTGGAATGTATTCAAAGAGGAGTCACTCTTCCCATT
GCTCAGAGAATATGAAGAGTTGCTCGGCGAGCAAAAGTTCATGATTGGAGATCGATATTCATGGGCTGAC
ATCGCTGTCGTCGAGTTTCTAACTCGGTGTCAGCAGTGCTACGATAGCTTCTATCTGGCTCATTTCGAGA
GGCTCCGAACTTTTTGCCAGACTTTTGAGTCTCTTCCGCACATTCGTCCCTACATTCAGGGACGTGTTGA
TTCATTTATCTAATTTTTTAAAATGGATATTTTTCGTTTTTTATTTGTTTGTTTTGCTGATAATTCAATA
AAGTTACGCAACGAATTTTAGACATTTATGAAAACCGAAAATCGACAAAAATATTTTAAGAAAAATAGCA
GCAAAATTCAATATTTTATCAAATTTTGTTTATGGTAATGAGAAAGAAAACATACAATATTTTTCTAAGA
AGAAGAAAAATGACCAGAATTTTAAGATTTTTCTCGAATATACGAAAAATTGATAAACTAAAATTTTCGA
TTTTTCCATTTATTTTGAAAAAAAAACTCTTGACGGTTTTCACCATGCGAAGAGGTGAGAAATATTCTGA
AAGTTATGCATTTTGAAAAAATTGCAAAAAAATACGTTAAAATTTTTTGATCTATTGTTTTTTTTTGAAA
ACCGGAATTTAAAATGGAATTTTTTTTCAAAAATTAAAATTAAAATTTAAATATTTCTAGTGTTTGGATA
GTTTTTCAAAAGCTAGATTTAACCCGCGAGATGTCGACCGCTAGTGTAGCTTACAGATGGCTGAAGACTT
CGCAAAAATCTTATCTTAGAAACCCGCGAGGTGTCGGCCGCTAAAACTTTGTAAACCTGCCAACAAAATG
CTTCGCATTGTCTGAACAGATGAAACCTTGAAACAAAACATATACAATTGAAATCCCGTAAAGTGTCGGG
CGCAAGAACTGCGATTAGTTGTATAATTGGACTAGCTCAAATTTGACCAAAATCTCATTTTTAGACCTCT
AAGATGTCGGCCACTATAACTTTATTCAACTTGAAACTGCAAAAAAACTTATCAACTGTATAGATTCAAG
TATTATGTCAAGTATTGGTTTTAGAGCTACAGTACACTCTGATAACAAAATCTGCAGAAATACCTCCCTG
TCAATTCCCAAAATACCTCCCCTCATCTCAATTATCCCGAAAATCGGTTAGTCATTGCCATCAGAAAATC
GAATTAGGTACCATGATGGTAGCAAACTCACTTCGTATAACTTCGTATAGTATACCTTATACGAAGTTAT
CTGCCCTCGATTGTCTATCTTCCATTCTCACCAAGTTTCAACAACTTTATTCAGTCATTCTTCTCTGGTT
CATTTCCCAACCAATCTTCCCGAATAAAGCCCATCTGTCCTTTCGGCCACATTCCTCACCTACATCCGTA
CTCCTTATCTCCCGTTCTTATCCAGTCTTTTATCGTCTCTGCGTCTCGCACACTGTCTCGTCGGTAATGT
AAAAAAAAAACAAAAAAAACTTGAAAACTTGCGGAAAGATTTCCTAATAAAAGGAGACGAATCCGGTAGG
AAATCGACAAGTCTCTGCTTCTCGAAGACTAGGTGAGTTACATTTCTTTGGCCGAATTATTTTGAAATCC
TAAATTTGATAATTTCAGAGATGTCTGTAAAACTTGCGTGTTATGTGACGGCTTCGGTCACTGTCGCCAC
TCTTATGGTATGCTTCATGACCATGTCAACCATCTACTCGGAGGTTGATGGATTCAGAGAGAAGCTTGAT
ACCGAGATGAATGTGTTCAGAGTGAGTTAAATTATATTTTGAATTTTAAATAATTTTTAATTTTCTAGCA
ATCTACCAATGGATTGTGGAAGGACATAGTTGTCATCGGAAGATCTAGCAAGCGTGTCCGTTGTCAATAT
GAAGAGACCAACGCTACCCCAACTCCACATGCTGATGGATCCCCATCTGCTCCACCAGGTCAACCACCAG
CAGTTCCACCAGTCTTCAACCAGCCAAAGACTCCAAATGGAGCCAATGGAAATGGACCAACCTGCAACTG
CAATGCTGATAACAAGTGCCCAGCTGGACCATCCGGACCAAAGGGAGTTCCAGGAGTTCCAGGACTCGAC
GGAGTTCCAGGACTTGACGGTGTTCCAGGAGTTGGAGCTGATGATATCGCTCCACAACGCGAGTCTGTCG
GATGCTTCACTTGCCCACAAGGACCAGTTGGACCACCAGGAGCTCTTGGAAGACCAGGACCACGTGGACT
TCCAGGACCAAGAGGACAAAATGGAAACCCAGGAAGAGATGGACAACCAGGACATCCAGGAGAGCAAGGA
TCATCCGGTCAAATCGGAAAGATCGGAGAGCCAGGACCACCAGGAGAGAAGGGACGCGACGCCGAGCATC
CAATCGGAAGACCAGGACCAAAGGGACCAAGAGGAGATCAAGGACCAACAGGACCAGCTGGACAGAACGG
TCTTCACGGACCACCAGGAGAGCCAGGAACCGTTGGACCAGAAGGACCATCTGGAAAGCAAGGACGTCAA
GGACCAGACGGAACCCAGGGAGAGACTGGACCAGACGGAAGACCAGGAAAGGATGCCGAGTACTGCCAGT
GCCCAGACAAGTCTCCACCATCAGAGGCTGTCAACGCCAACCGTGGATACAGAAATATCTAAATTGTTGG
TGTTTTCTAATAAAATATTTGAGATTCAGTGAGACTTTTTTCTTGGCGGCACAATAAAGTTTCCTCTTTT
TGTTGGGTCACTCAACGAACACAATACAAATATTTGAGCGCTCGCATTTTTCTCAACCTTTCGGGTTTAA
AGCACTTCAAAATGGAATTGAAGAGAGATTGTGAAAGTACATCAGACAGAATCACATTTTGATAGCATTC
ACTTCACTCAGATGCAAACTTTTCAGTGACTATAAAAAGTCATAAAATAATAACATTAAAAAAGCAAATA
AATTAGCGAGAGAATTTTTTGACAAAAAGAAAGAATAGTGATAGAGAAGAAGGGAATGCTTGAAAGGATT
TTGCATTTATCTTAATCACCGTCTTCGAGAAGACGAACCATGGCGCCAGTTTCAGAATCCAAGTTTCTAA
TATAGTTCATCACAATGTTGACGTTGGTCCAACCTCCGGCTTGCATAATCTCTGGGATGGAAACTCCAGC
GCGAGCCATGTCACGGGCAGCTCCGACACGGGCGGAATGTCCAGACCAAGCCAAGTAACGTTGTCCGGAA
TCATCCTTGGCTCCGTAGATGAGACGGTGGGTAGCTTCGAAGATTCCTGAAAATTTATTTTCAGCTTATT
CTTAGCTAATATGTTGTTTAAACTTACCTTCAAGAGCTCGAGTCGAGAGTTGTGATGTTGCACTCGGGGC
AGCAACTCCGTTCTTGCGAACACGACAGAACAGGTAGTTGTTTGGATCATCGGCGACTCCGGAAACCGAA
ATCCAGCGCTCAACGAGCTTGGTAACTCCAAGGGAGAGCGCTTTTTCGACTCCGGCAGTCGAGACCAGCG
TTTTTGTACGTCCGATGTGGATGAGCATTCTTCCTCCGTCTGTGCGACTAATATCCTTGACGCGAATGCG
GGCAATTTCGGCGATACGGAGAAGTGTGTTGTAAGCAATTCCGAGGAAGGCGAGGTTTCGGATGTCCTGG
CAACGATCGGAATTTTCCATAAGAGAACGGACCTGATCGAAGTCGGTTCTGAAAATTTCGTCAAGTCTTA
GGATTGAATACATTAATATTTAAACTTACCTTTCGAAGGCGAGGGCTTGCTTGGCTCTCTCTCCAGCATC
AACATTTTCCTTGCGGATACGTCTCATTACGAGAGATACGGCATTAGAATCTGATGGGCGTGGAAGTCCA
GATCGGCGATGGAGCATATTGAGCTGTCCGAGATGTTGTTGGATCGTCTTCACCGCCAATCCACGAGCTT
GGAGGTAGAGCAAGTAGTCACGAACGTCTTCTGGCTCGGCTGGGAACCACTTGCGGTTGTTAAGCTTGCA
CCAGGCAGCCCAAGAACGGCACACTGAGAGAAGCATCTTCCAGGTGTGCTCGGAGAAGGCTTGTCTGTCA
CGGAACATATCCATGAGGTTCTTGCGAACTTCATCACTTGTCGCGTCAACTGGAAGTGCTGGAAGATTTT
GATGAACAGTGAGAAGATTTGACATATTTTCGAAGTTTTTTAGATGCACTAGAACAAAGCGTGTTGGCTT
CCTCTGAGCCCGCTTTCCTTATATACCCGCATTCTGCAGCCTTACAGAATGTTCTAGAAGGTCCTAGATG
CATTCGTTTGAAAATACTCCCGGTGGGTGCAAAGAGACGCAGACGGAAAATGTATCTGGGTCTCTTTATT
GTGTACACTACTTTTCCATGTACCGAATGTGAGTCGCCCTCCTTTTGCAACAAGCAGCTCGAATGTTCTA
GAAAAAGGTGGAAAATAGTATAAATACCGTTGAAAATAAATACCGAACAACATTTGCTCTAATTGTGAAA
TTAGAAATCTTCAAACTATAATCATGTCACTTTACCACTATTTCCGTCCAGCTCAACGTTCCGTTTTTGG
TGATCATTTTTGCTTTCGTCGTAAATCTACACACGCGTCTCTTCCGTGCGAGAGTCCAAGCCAGCAGCCA
AATTCGTTGACTGAGTATTCAACGTTTATACGTTGTCGGCAACGAGAAATAGGAAAATGCATCGGGAAAT
GTTCTTTTTTCGATTTTTTCCAAGGTTTTGACAAATTTTACCACGAATTTTGCTATGTTTTCAATTAAAA
AATATGTTATTCAACTGTTTCTATGAGGAAAATAAGGCTTTGCATGTAATTTTCTTATTCAGCATAATTT
TTAATTAATTTGAATTTTCTGTCCTAACGTTTATTTTGTTTTCTTGGTTATGACTGATCTGAAATTAATT
TTTGAATTTTAAGGTAATATGTCAGGCGGTGCCGCAAGTTTGTACAAAAAAGCAGGCTCCATGAAAAAGC
CTGAACTCACCGCGACGTCTGTCGAGAAGTTTCTGATCGAAAAGTTCGACAGCGTCTCCGACCTGATGCA
GCTCTCGGAGGGCGAAGAATCTCGTGCTTTCAGCTTCGATGTAGGAGGGCGTGGATATGTCCTGCGGGTA
AATAGCTGCGCCGATGGTTTCTACAAAGATCGTTATGTTTATCGGCACTTTGCATCGGCCGCGCTCCCGA
TTCCGGAAGTGCTTGACATTGGGGAATTCAGCGAGAGCCTGACCTATTGCATCTCCCGCCGTGCACAGGG
TGTCACGTTGCAAGACCTGCCTGAAACCGAACTGCCCGCTGTTCTGCAGCCGGTCGCGGAGGCCATGGAT
GCGATCGCTGCGGCCGATCTTAGCCAGACGAGCGGGTTCGGCCCATTCGGACCGCAAGGAATCGGTCAAT
ACACTACATGGCGTGATTTCATATGCGCGATTGCTGATCCCCATGTGTATCACTGGCAAACTGTGATGGA
CGACACCGTCAGTGCGTCCGTCGCGCAGGCTCTCGATGAGCTGATGCTTTGGGCCGAGGACTGCCCCGAA
GTCCGGCACCTCGTGCACGCGGATTTCGGCTCCAACAATGTCCTGACGGACAATGGCCGCATAACAGCGG
TCATTGACTGGAGCGAGGCGATGTTCGGGGATTCCCAATACGAGGTCGCCAACATCTTCTTCTGGAGGCC
GTGGTTGGCTTGTATGGAGCAGCAGACGCGCTACTTCGAGCGGAGGCATCCGGAGCTTGCAGGATCGCCG
CGGCTCCGGGCGTATATGCTCCGCATTGGTCTTGACCAACTCTATCAGAGCTTGGTTGACGGCAATTTCG
ATGATGCAGCTTGGGCGCAGGGTCGATGCGACGCAATCGTCCGATCCGGAGCCGGGACTGTCGGGCGTAC
ACAAATCGCCCGCAGAAGCGCGGCCGTCTGGACCGATGGCTGTGTAGAAGTACTCGCCGATAGTGGAAAC
CGACGCCCCAGCACTCGTCCGAGGGCAAAGGAATAGACCCAGCTTTCTTGTACAAAGTGGGTCCAATTAC
TCTTCAACATCCCTACATGCTCTTTCTCCCTGTGCTCCCACCCCCTATTTTTGTTATTATCAAAAAACTT
CTCTTAATTTCTTTGTTTTTTAGCTTCTTTTAAGTCACCTCTAACAATGAAATTGTGTAGATTCAAAAAT
AGAATTAATTCGTAATAAAAAGTCGAAAAAAATTGTGCTCCCTCCCCCCATTAATAATAATTCTATCCCA
AAATCTACACAATGTTCTGTGTACACTTCTTATGTTTTTTACTTCTGATAAATTTTTTTGAAACATCATA
GAAAAAACCGCACACAAAATACCTTATCATATGTTACGTTTCAGTTTATGACCGCAATTTTTAATAACTT
CGTATAGTATACCTTATACGAAGTTATACTAGTATATATTTTTATGTTTTCTTTTAAACCTTCCTCCATA
TTTCTGAATTGAATGTTGTTGCATATTGTGTGTCCTTATTTCATTTCCATCATCCTTTTGTGTGTTTCCC
CCTTCCACCAATTCCCCCCACGTCCTAATGAAATGAAAGCGAGAAGATAAATAAACTTGCACATTGTGTT
CAGATGAGAGGAGCGGAATACGAATTGGGAGACGGAAAGAGAAAAAAAAATGTTTAGATTTGGATTGAAT
TAATTTTTTAGAAAGCAAGAAAAAAAACACAAAGAGAATAAATAAATAATAGGAAAAAAAACAAATATTC
AGTATTTAAAATTTGAAAATTCAACGACGTTGGCGTCGATCATCCTGTAAAACGACGGCCAGTGCGGCCG
CTTCAATCGGTTTTTCCTTGCTTGCGCCCAATTCTGATGGTTCTTCCATTTCTAAATTTTAGTTTAATAA
AAAAATTTTAAAATAATACGAGTTTTGAGACTAACTTTCAATAAAAACCAAAAAAAATTGCTTCAAAAAA
GAGTTCGCGCCGATTTACGATAAACACAGCGCGCTACGACACTCCGAAAACCGCGCCGCACCATTACATT
CTCCGCCCCACCGCACGGTTTGCGGAAGGCGATGAAATTGCTGGGCCTAAAATTTTAACCCTTTTTTTCC
CGTTTTTCAACTGTTTTCCCGATTTTTTCGATATTTTTTTCAGGTTTTTAGTTAGAAAAGTATATAAAAA
TTGCATTATTTGTAGTTTTCGCTCGTAATTTGTGATAGAAAACGGCCAATTTGCCTAGATTTGTGATTCT
ACCAAGTGGAATTTTTGGGAAAATATCAATATTCCACGATTTTTATTCAAATCATAACGTTTCGAAATTA
TCAGCTTAAATAAAACTAAAATAAATAATAAAATACTAAAAACCCTGAATTTCTCGGTTCTCGGTTCAGC
TTGAGTTCGTTCTATACACGTTATCGATTTTTGTCATTTCGTTTAATCATGGGTTTTGATTCATTTTAAA
TATGAAATTTGATTTATTCCTCGTTTCGAAGTTGGTTTGTCTTGTCCGGCCGGTAAACAAATGTTATTAA
AAAAATAATAAATTTCGAAATTTTTCGTAATGTTCCGCAATCGTGTTTTTCCGTTTATCTCGTCTTCCCT
TCTTTCAAATATACTATTTATTTTCTCAATTCACATATTTTCAGCCAGCCCCGCTCAACAAGTGGAATAA
AAATGACCAACGACGTCACCTGGTCCGAGGCCTCCTCCCCAGACGAGCGTACCCTCACCTTCGCCGAGCG
TTGGCAACTCTCCTCCCCAGACGGAGTCGACACCGACGACGACCTCCCAAAGTCCCGTGCCTCCAAGCGT
ACCTGCGGAGTCAACGACGACGAGTCCCCATCCAAGGTAAGTTTAAACATATATATACTAACTAACCCTG
ATTATTTAAATTTTCAGATCTTCATGGTCGGAGAGTCCCCACAAGTCTCCTCCCGTCTCCAAAACCTCCG
TCTCAACAACCTCATCCCACGTCAACTCTTCAAGCCAACCGACAACCAAGAGACCGGAGCATCGGGAGCC
TCAGGAGCATCGATGAGTAAAGGAGAAGAATTGTTCACTGGAGTTGTCCCAATCCTCGTCGAGCTCGACG
GAGACGTCAACGGACACAAGTTCTCCGTCTCCGGAGAGGGAGAGGGAGACGCCACCTACGGAAAGCTCAC
CCTCAAGTTCATCTGCACCACCGGAAAGCTCCCAGTCCCATGGCCAACCCTCGTCACCACCTTCTGCTAC
GGAGTCCAATGCTTCTCCCGTTACCCAGACCACATGAAGCGTCACGACTTCTTCAAGTCCGCCATGCCAG
AGGGATACGTCCAAGAGCGTACCATCTTCTTCAAGGTAAGTTTAAACATATATATACTAACTACTGATTA
TTTAAATTTTCAGGACGACGGAAACTACAAGACCCGTGCCGAGGTCAAGTTCGAGGGAGACACCCTCGTC
AACCGTATCGAGCTCAAGGTAAGTTTAAACAGTTCGGTACTAACTAACCATACATATTTAAATTTTCAGG
GAATCGACTTCAAGGAGGACGGAAACATCCTCGGACACAAGCTCGAGTACAACTACAACTCCCACAACGT
CTACATCATGGCCGACAAGCAAAAGAACGGAATCAAGGTCAACTTCAAGGTAAGTTTAAACATGATTTTA
CTAACTAACTAATCTGATTTAAATTTTCAGATCCGTCACAACATCGAGGACGGATCCGTCCAACTCGCCG
ACCACTACCAACAAAACACCCCAATCGGAGACGGACCAGTCCTCCTCCCAGACAACCACTACCTCTCCAC
CCAATCCGCCCTCTCCAAGGACCCAAACGAGAAGCGTGACCACATGGTCCTCCTCGAGTTCGTCACCGCC
GCCGGAATCACCCACGGAATGGACGAGCTCTACAAGTCAGGAGCTGGATCCGGAGCCACCAACTTCTCCC
TCCTCAAGCAAGCCGGAGACGTCGAGGAGAACCCAGGACCAATGCCACCAAAGCCATCTGCCAAGGGAGC
CAAGAAGGCCGCCAAGACCGTCGTTGCCAAGCCAAAGGACGGAAAGAAGAGACGTCATGCCCGCAAGGAA
TCGTACTCCGTCTACATCTACCGTGTTCTCAAGCAAGTTCACCCAGACACCGGAGTCTCCTCCAAGGCCA
TGTCTATCATGAACTCCTTCGTCAACGATGTATTCGAACGCATCGCTTCGGAAGCTTCCCGTCTTGCTCA
TTACAACAAACGCTCAACGATCTCATCCCGCGAAATTCAAACCGCTGTCCGTTTGATTCTCCCAGGAGAA
CTTGCCAAGCACGCCGTGTCTGAGGGAACCAAGGCCGTCACCAAGTACACTTCCAGCAAGCTCGAGATGG
TCTCCGAGCTCATTAAAGAAAACATGCATATGAAGCTCTACATGGAGGGAACCGTCAACAACCACCACTT
CAAGTGCACCTCCGAGGGAGAGGGAAAGCCATACGAGGGAACCCAAACCATGCGTATCAAGGCCGTCGAG
GGAGGACCACTCCCATTCGCCTTCGACATCCTCGCCACCTCCTTCATGTACGGATCCAAGGTAAGTTTAA
ACATATATATACTAACTAACCCTGATTATTTAAATTTTCAGACCTTCATCAACCACACCCAAGGAATCCC
AGACTTCTTCAAGCAATCCTTCCCAGAGGGATTCACCTGGGAGCGTGTCACCACCTACGAGGACGGAGGA
GTCCTCACCGCCACCCAAGACACCTCCCTCCAAGACGGATGCCTCATCTACAACGTCAAGGTAAGTTTAA
ACAGTTCGGTACTAACTAACCATACATATTTAAATTTTCAGATCCGTGGAGTCAACTTCCCATCCAACGG
ACCAGTCATGCAAAAGAAGACCCTCGGATGGGAGGCCTCCACCGAGACCCTCTACCCAGCCGACGGAGGA
CTTGAGGGACGTGCCGACATGGCCCTCAAGCTCGTCGGAGGAGGACACCTCATCTGCAACCTCAAGGTAA
GTTTAAACATGATTTTACTAACTAACTAATCTGATTTAAATTTTCAGACCACCTACCGTTCCAAGAAGCC
AGCCAAGAACCTCAAGATGCCAGGAGTCTACTACGTCGACCGTCGTCTTGAGCGTATCAAGGAGGCCGAC
AAGGAGACCTACGTCGAGCAACACGAGGTCGCCGTCGCCCGTTACTGCGACCTCCCATCCAAGCTCGGAC
ACCGTGGTGGAGGAGGATCTGGAGGAGGAGGATCCATGGTTTCCGAGTTGATCAAGGAGAATATGCACAT
GAAACTCTACATGGAAGGAACCGTCAACAATCATCATTTCAAATGTACTTCAGAAGGAGAAGGAAAACCA
TACGAGGGAACTCAGACCATGAGAATCAAGGCTGTTGAGGGAGGTAAGTTTAAAAAATACGTGTTCATAA
CTTGATACGAATATAAATTTTCAGGACCACTTCCATTCGCGTTCGACATTCTTGCCACTTCGTTCATGTA
TGGAAGCAAGACTTTCATTAATCACACACAAGGGATCCCGGATTTCTTCAAGCAATCTTTCCCAGAAGGA
TTCACATGGGAGAGAGTTACCACTTACGAGGATGGAGGAGTTCTTACCGCCACCCAAGACACATCCCTCC
AAGGTAAGTTTAAAAGATTATAGCAATGTTCGTCTAAATATAATAAATTTTCAGATGGATGTCTGATCTA
CAACGTCAAGATCAGAGGAGTCAATTTCCCATCAAATGGACCAGTTATGCAGAAGAAGACTTTGGGCTGG
GAGGCTTCCACCGAGACCCTTTACCCAGCAGATGGAGGTCTCGAGGGCCGCGCTGATATGGCTCTCAAAC
TCGTCGGAGGAGGACACTTGATCTGCAATTTAAAAACCACCTACCGGTCGAAGGTAAGTTTAAAATCAAT
TTTTAATAGCTTATATAATAATACAAATTTTCAGAAGCCAGCCAAGAATCTCAAAATGCCAGGAGTTTAC
TATGTTGACCGTCGTCTTGAGCGCATTAAAGAGGCCGATAAGGAAACGTACGTTGAACAACATGAAGTTG
CCGTTGCTCGATATTGTGATCTCCCATCCAAGCTCGGACATCGTGCCGGCTCAGGAGCTAGCGGAGCCTA
CCCTTACGACGTGCCAGATTACGCTTACCCCTACGACGTACCAGACTACGCCTACCCATACGACGTCCCA
GACTACGCTTAAGATAAATGCAAAATCCTTTCAAGCATTCCCTTCTTCTCTATCACTCTTCTTTCTTTTT
GTCAAAAAATTCTGTCGCTAATTTATTTGCTTTTTTAATGTTATTATTTTATGACTTTTTATAGTCACTG
AAAAGTTTGCATCTGAGTGAAGTGAATGCTATCAAAATGTGATTCTGTCTGATGTACTTTCACAATCTCT
CTTCAATTCCATTTTGAAGTGCTTTAAACCCGAAAGGTTGAGAAAAATGCGAGCGCTCAAATATTTGTAT
TGTGTTCGTTGAGTGACCCAACAAAAAGAGGAAACTTTATTGTGCCGCCAAGAAAAAAGTCTCACGTACG
GTGCGCGCGATGCCCTAGGCATGGTCATAGCTGTTTCCTGCGCAAGTCGGCGATTTCTTTGAAGTTTTGT
CAAAAGAAGAGACAAGGACTTGATAGATACGCTCATCAGAGTGAGATTCATTGCAAATAGTGTGTAAATC
GTGGAGAGACGAGAGAAAAGGTGTGAGAAGCTTAGAAGATAAAGAATAGGAAGAAGAACATATCTCATTT
CCTATTTTCTCTAATTTTTCGTTCATTTTTCTAGACATTACCCATTTGATGGTTTTTCAATATGGTTATC
AGGGTACTCATTTTGGTAGTTTTCAAAGCAATTTGGAGTTTTTTTTTAAATTGTCAACTACAAAAACGCA
GCTTAAAGGTCCAAATATCATAGTATAAAAATTCTTTAAAAAATTCCAAATTTTATATGATTTTTTGAAA
ATTGGAAGAATGTTAGTTTTTGCCATTTTTTTGGAAGTTTTTCTCCGGATTTTATGGTACTTATATTTCA
AATATAAATTTTTGTAGGAATTCGAGTATGCGAGAGAGCTATAGTTTACTAAAAAAAAGTGGCAAAAACT
CAGTAATTGCCACTTTTTTCAAAAATGTTTTGAAAAATTTTACTATGATATTTGGCCATTTTGGCACCAT
ATGTACGTTACTTTTTACGAAACACTCTAATTTTTGAAATTTGAGTTTCATGTTTAATCTTTTGTATAAA
ATTTTTATGGTCCTTTTGTGACAGGATAAAAAATTGCAAAAAAATAGAAAACTTTGTTTCGTGAAAACAC
CTAGTTTAAAAATTGTGGGCCACTTAGCGATTCTAGTCAAAAATCAGACAAATGTCAGCTGCCGTAACTT
TTTCCGGATCAGGGTTATCAAATTTTAATTTTAATTGTAAATGTAGAAAAATGATCGGCAACATTTTGCT
AATTGAAAATATTTTGAAAATTGCTATAGTACATATTAATCTAGTATTAATATAGTATTAATGTTATAAT
ATCAGTTATGTGTTTGAATAACTCAAGCGTAAGTTTCCGTAAAATATCTTTAAATTTTGGTAATTTTTTA
CGGTTTGGTATAAATTTTTGCATTTTTTGATTTTCTACACTTTTTTTCGATTTCGCATTTTCCGAATTTC
TCTGAAATAAATCGAACAATCGGAAAATTTTCGAGGGCACCCTTAGCCATGCAGCTCAGGAATTTGACTT
TATGTTCCCATTCAAATTTTTTTAAAATTAAATAAAATGCTAATTGTAAGATAAATTACAAAAATTATTA
AATCTCATCATCCTTATGATGATAGTGCAGTGCATGAATATATTTTTCCAAATAGGATATGATTCGTCGA
GTAGCTTCACGTAATCCGTTTTCTTCAATCACCATTTCGAACTGCAATTTTTTTTTTGGATTTTTGTAAC
AATATTGTCATAAATTGTGATTTTGATATTTTGCGTAGAGCATCAGAACCTTTCTGCTTTGAATTTTAAT
GGGATTAAAAATTATAAAAAACTTGCACCCTAATTAAAGCGCCAACTTTATTATACATAGTTGATAATTC
GATGGTATCAGCTCACTCAAAGGCGGTAATACGGTTATCCACAGAATCAGGGGATAACGCAGGAAAGAAC
ATGTGAGCAAAAGGCCAGCAAAAGACCAGGAACCGTAAAAAGGCCGCGTTGCTGGCGTTTTTCCATAGGC
TCCGCCCCCCTGACGAGCATCACAAAAATCGACGCTCAAGTCAGAGGTGGCGAAACCCGACAGGACTATA
AAGATACCAGGCGTTTCCCCCTGGAAGCTCCCTCGTGCGCTCTCCTGTTCCGACCCTGCCGCTTACCGGA
TACCTGTCCGCCTTTCTCCCTTCGGGAAGCGTGGCGCTTTCTCATAGCTCACGCTGTAGGTATCTCAGTT
CGGTGTAGGTCGTTCGCTCCAAGCTGGGCTGTGTGCACGAACCCCCCGTTCAGCCCGACCGCTGCGCCTT
ATCCGGTAACTATCGTCTTGAGTCCAACCCGGTAAGACACGACTTATCGCCACTGGCAGCAGCCACTGGT
AACAGGATTAGCAGAGCGAGGTATGTAGGCGGTGCTACAGAGTTCTTGAAGTGGTGGCCTAACTACGGCT
ACACTAGAAGAACAGTATTTGGTATCTGCGCTCTGCTGAAGCCAGTTACCTTCGGAAAAAGAGTTGGTAG
CTCTTGATCCGGCAAACAAACCACCGCTGGTAGCGGTGGTTTTTTTGTTTGCAAGCAGCAGATTACGCGC
AGAAAAAAAGGATCTCAAGAAGATCCTTTGATCTTTTCTACGGGGTCTGACGCTCAGTGGAACGAAAACT
CACGTTAAGGGATTTTGGTCATGAGATTATCAAAAAGGATCTTCACCTAGATCCTTTTAAATTAAAAATG
AAGTTTTAAATCAATCTAAAGTATATATGAGTAAACTTGGTCTGACAGTTACCAATGCTTAATCAGTGAG
GCACCTATCTCAGCGATCTGTCTATTTCGTTCATCCATAGTTGCCTGACTCCCCGTCGTGTAGATAACTA
CGATACGGGAGGGCTTACCATCTGACCCCAGTGCTGCAATGATACCGCGAGACCCACGCTCACCGGCTCC
AGATTTATCAGCAATAAACCAGCCAGCCGGAAGGGCCGAGCGCAGAAGTGGTCCTGCAACTTTATCCGCC
TCCATCCAGTCTATTAATTGTTGCCGGGAAGCTAGAGTAAGTAGTTCGCCAGTTAATAGTTTGCGCAACG
TTGTTGCCATTGCTACAGGCATCGTGGTGTCACGCTCGTCGTTTGGTATGGCTTCATTCAGCTCCGGTTC
CCAACGATCAAGGCGAGTTACATGATCCCCCATGTTGTGCAAAAAAGCGGTTAGCTCCTTCGGTCCTCCG
ATCGTTGTCAGAAGTAAGTTGGCCGCAGTGTTATCACTCATGGTTATGGCAGCACTGCATAATTCTCTTA
CTGTCATGCCATCCGTAAGATGCTTTTCTGTGACTGGTGAGTACTCAACCAAGTCATTCTGAGAATAGTG
TATGCGGCGACCGAGTTGCTCTTGCCCGGCGTCAATACGGGATAATACCGCGCCACATAGCAGAACTTTA
AAAGTGCTCATCATTGGAAAACGTTCTTCGGGGCGAAAACTCTCAAGGATCTTACCGCTGTTGAGATCCA
GTTCGATGTAACCCACTCGTGCACCCAACTGATCTTCAGCATCTTTTACTTTCACCAGCGTTTCTGGGTG
AGCAAAAACAGGAAGGCAAAATGCCGCAAAAAAGGGAATAAGGGCGACACGGAAATGTTGAATACTCATA
CTCTTCCTTTTTCAATATTATTGAAGCATTTATCAGGGTTATTGTCTCATGAGCGGATACATATTTGAAT
GTATTTAGAAAAATAAACAAATAGGGGTTCCGCGCACATTTCCCCGAAAAGTGCCACCTGACGTCTAAGA
AACCATTATTATCATGACATTAACCTATAAAAATAGGCGTATCACGAGGCCCTTTCGTCTCGCGCGTTTC
GGTGATGACGGTGAAAACCTCTGACACATGCAGCTCCCGGAGACGGTCACAGCTTGTCTGTAAGCGGATG
CCGGGAGCAGACAAGCCCGTCAGGGCGCGTCAGCGGGTGTTGGCGGGTGTCGGGGCTGGCTTAACTATGC
GGCATCAGAGCAGATTGCACTGAGAGTGCACCATATGCGGTGTGAAATACCGCACAGATGCGTAAGGAGA
AAATACCGCATCAGGCGCCATTCGCCATTCAGGCTGCGCAACTGTTGGGAAGGGCGATCGGTGCGGGCCT
CTTCGCTATTACGCCAGCTGGCGAAAGGGGGATGTGCTGCAAGGCGATTAAGTTGGGTAACGCCAGGGAT
CCGCCAAGCTATCAACTTTGTATAGAAAAGTTG
